>Addgene plasmid #189556 | pSCM167.2-Venus-VF-hADAM10(aa455-550) | addgene full sequence | sequence record 384141 | Addgene NGS Result
GACATTGATTATTGACTAGTTATTAATAGTAATCAATTACGGGGTCATTAGTTCATAGCCCATATATGGA
GTTCCGCGTTACATAACTTACGGTAAATGGCCCGCCTGGCTGACCGCCCAACGACCCCCGCCCATTGACG
TCAATAATGACGTATGTTCCCATAGTAACGCCAATAGGGACTTTCCATTGACGTCAATGGGTGGAGTATT
TACGGTAAACTGCCCACTTGGCAGTACATCAAGTGTATCATATGCCAAGTACGCCCCCTATTGACGTCAA
TGACGGTAAATGGCCCGCCTGGCATTATGCCCAGTACATGACCTTATGGGACTTTCCTACTTGGCAGTAC
ATCTACGTATTAGTCATCGCTATTACCATGGTGATGCGGTTTTGGCAGTACATCAATGGGCGTGGATAGC
GGTTTGACTCACGGGGATTTCCAAGTCTCCACCCCATTGACGTCAATGGGAGTTTGTTTTGGCACCAAAA
TCAACGGGACTTTCCAAAATGTCGTAACAACTCCGCCCCATTGACGCAAATGGGCGGTAGGCGTGTACGG
TGGGAGGTCTATATAAGCAGCGCGTTTTGCCTGTACTGGGTCTCTCTGGTTAGACCAGATCTGAGCCTGG
GAGCTCTCTGGCTAACTAGGGAACCCACTGCTTAAGCCTCAATAAAGCTTGCCTTGAGTGCTTCAAGTAG
TGTGTGCCCGTCTGTTGTGTGACTCTGGTAACTAGAGATCCCTCAGACCCTTTTAGTCAGTGTGGAAAAT
CTCTAGCAGTGGCGCCCGAACAGGGACTTGAAAGCGAAAGGGAAACCAGAGGAGCTCTCTCGACGCAGGA
CTCGGCTTGCTGAAGCGCGCACGGCAAGAGGCGAGGGGCGGCGACTGGTGAGTACGCCAAAAATTTTGAC
TAGCGGAGGCTAGAAGGAGAGAGATGGGTGCGAGAGCGTCAGTATTAAGCGGGGGAGAATTAGATCGCGA
TGGGAAAAAATTCGGTTAAGGCCAGGGGGAAAGAAAAAATATAAATTAAAACATATAGTATGGGCAAGCA
GGGAGCTAGAACGATTCGCAGTTAATCCTGGCCTGTTAGAAACATCAGAAGGCTGTAGACAAATACTGGG
ACAGCTACAACCATCCCTTCAGACAGGATCAGAAGAACTTAGATCATTATATAATACAGTAGCAACCCTC
TATTGTGTGCATCAAAGGATAGAGATAAAAGACACCAAGGAAGCTTTAGACAAGATAGAGGAAGAGCAAA
ACAAAAGTAAGACCACCGCACAGCAAGCGGCCGCTGATCTTCAGACCTGGAGGAGGAGATATGAGGGACA
ATTGGAGAAGTGAATTATATAAATATAAAGTAGTAAAAATTGAACCATTAGGAGTAGCACCCACCAAGGC
AAAGAGAAGAGTGGTGCAGAGAGAAAAAAGAGCAGTGGGAATAGGAGCTTTGTTCCTTGGGTTCTTGGGA
GCAGCAGGAAGCACTATGGGCGCAGCGTCAATGACGCTGACGGTACAGGCCAGACAATTATTGTCTGGTA
TAGTGCAGCAGCAGAACAATTTGCTGAGGGCTATTGAGGCGCAACAGCATCTGTTGCAACTCACAGTCTG
GGGCATCAAGCAGCTCCAGGCAAGAATCCTGGCTGTGGAAAGATACCTAAAGGATCAACAGCTCCTGGGG
ATTTGGGGTTGCTCTGGAAAACTCATTTGCACCACTGCTGTGCCTTGGAATGCTAGTTGGAGTAATAAAT
CTCTGGAACAGATTTGGAATCACACGACCTGGATGGAGTGGGACAGAGAAATTAACAATTACACAAGCTT
AATACACTCCTTAATTGAAGAATCGCAAAACCAGCAAGAAAAGAATGAACAAGAATTATTGGAATTAGAT
AAATGGGCAAGTTTGTGGAATTGGTTTAACATAACAAATTGGCTGTGGTATATAAAATTATTCATAATGA
TAGTAGGAGGCTTGGTAGGTTTAAGAATAGTTTTTGCTGTACTTTCTATAGTGAATAGAGTTAGGCAGGG
ATATTCACCATTATCGTTTCAGACCCACCTCCCAACCCCGAGGGGACCCGACAGGCCCGAAGGAATAGAA
GAAGAAGGTGGAGAGAGAGACAGAGACAGATCCATTCGATTAGTGAACGGATCGGCACTGCGTGCGCCAA
TTCTGCAGACAAATGGCAGTATTCATCCACAATTTTAAAAGAAAAGGGGGGATTGGGGGGTACAGTGCAG
GGGAAAGAATAGTAGACATAATAGCAACAGACATACAAACTAAAGAATTACAAAAACAAATTACAAAAAT
TCAAAATTTTCGGGTTTATTACAGGGACAGCAGAGATCCAGTTTGGTTAATTAACCCGTGTCGGCTCCAG
ATCTGGCCTCCGCGCCGGGTTTTGGCGCCTCCCGCGGGCGCCCCCCTCCTCACGGCGAGCGCTGCCACGT
CAGACGAAGGGCGCAGCGAGCGTCCTGATCCTTCCGCCCGGACGCTCAGGACAGCGGCCCGCTGCTCATA
AGACTCGGCCTTAGAACCCCAGTATCAGCAGAAGGACATTTTAGGACGGGACTTGGGTGACTCTAGGGCA
CTGGTTTTCTTTCCAGAGAGCGGAACAGGCGAGGAAAAGTAGTCCCTTCTCGGCGATTCTGCGGAGGGAT
CTCCGTGGGGCGGTGAACGCCGATGATTATATAAGGACGCGCCGGGTGTGGCACAGCTAGTTCCGTCGCA
GCCGGGATTTGGGTCGCGGTTCTTGTTTGTGGATCGCTGTGATCGTCACTTGGTGAGTAGCGGGCTGCTG
GGCTGGCCGGGGCTTTCGTGGCCGCCGGGCCGCTCGGTGGGACGGAAGCGTGTGGAGAGACCGCCAAGGG
CTGTAGTCTGGGTCCGCGAGCAAGGTTGCCCTGAACTGGGGGTTGGGGGGAGCGCAGCAAAATGGCGGCT
GTTCCCGAGTCTTGAATGGAAGACGCTTGTGAGGCGGGCTGTGAGGTCGTTGAAACAAGGTGGGGGGCAT
GGTGGGCGGCAAGAACCCAAGGTCTTGAGGCCTTCGCTAATGCGGGAAAGCTCTTATTCGGGTGAGATGG
GCTGGGGCACCATCTGGGGACCCTGACGTGAAGTTTGTCACTGACTGGAGAACTCGGTTTGTCGTCTGTT
GCGGGGGCGGCAGTTATGGCGGTGCCGTTGGGCAGTGCACCCGTACCTTTGGGAGCGCGCGCCCTCGTCG
TGTCGTGACGTCACCCGTTCTGTTGGCTTATAATGCAGGGTGGGGCCACCTGCCGGTAGGTGTGCGGTAG
GCTTTTCTCCGTCGCAGGACGCAGGGTTCGGGCCTAGGGTAGGCTCTCCTGAATCGACAGGCGCCGGACC
TCTGGTGAGGGGAGGGATAAGTGAGGCGTCAGTTTCTTTGGTCGGTTTTATGTACCTATCTTCTTAAGTA
GCTGAAGCTCCGGTTTTGAACTATGCGCTCGGGGTTGGCGAGTGTGTTTTGTGAAGTTTTTTAGGCACCT
TTTGAAATGTAATCATTTGGGTCAATATGTAATTTTCAGTGTTAGACTAGTAAATTGTCCGCTAAATTCT
GGCCGTTTTTGGCTTTTTTGTTAGACGAAGCTTGGGCTGCAGGTCGACTCTAGAGGATCCAGTTCTCTCT
GGCTAACTAGAGAACCCACTGCTTACTGGCTTATCGAAATTAATACGACTCACTATAGGGAGACCCAAGC
TTACCATGGTGAGCAAGGGCGAGGAGCTGTTCACCGGGGTGGTGCCCATCCTGGTCGAGCTGGACGGCGA
CGTAAACGGCCACAAGTTCAGCGTGTCCGGCGAGGGCGAGGGCGATGCCACCTACGGCAAGCTGACCCTG
AAGCTGATCTGCACCACCGGCAAGCTGCCCGTGCCCTGGCCCACCCTCGTGACCACCCTGGGCTACGGCC
TGCAGTGCTTCGCCCGCTACCCCGACCACATGAAGCAGCACGACTTCTTCAAGTCCGCCATGCCCGAAGG
CTACGTCCAGGAGCGCACCATCTTCTTCAAGGACGACGGCAACTACAAGACCCGCGCCGAGGTGAAGTTC
GAGGGCGACACCCTGGTGAACCGCATCGAGCTGAAGGGCATCGACTTCAAGGAGGACGGCAACATCCTGG
GGCACAAGCTGGAGTACAACTACAACAGCCACAACGTCTATATCACCGCCGACAAGCAGAAGAACGGCAT
CAAGGCCAACTTCAAGATCCGCCACAACATCGAGGACGGCGGCGTGCAGCTCGCCGACCACTACCAGCAG
AACACCCCCATCGGCGACGGCCCCGTGCTGCTGCCCGACAACCACTACCTGAGCTACCAGTCCGCCCTGA
GCAAAGACCCCAACGAGAAGCGCGATCACATGGTCCTGCTGGAGTTCGTGACCGCCGCCGGGATCACTCT
CGGCATGGACGAGCTGTACAAGGGAGGGGGTGGATCTGGAGGGGGTGGATCTAAGCTTATGGACTACAAG
GACGACGATGACAAGGGTGGTGGATCCGAATTATCAACAAGTTTGTACAAAAAAGCAGGCTTCGAAGGAG
ATAGAACCATGGCCGGCCAACCTATTTGTGGAAATGGAATGGTAGAACAAGGTGAAGAATGTGATTGTGG
CTATAGTGACCAGTGTAAAGATGAATGCTGCTTCGATGCAAATCAACCAGAGGGAAGAAAATGCAAACTG
AAACCTGGGAAACAGTGCAGTCCAAGTCAAGGTCCTTGTTGTACAGCACAGTGTGCATTCAAGTCAAAGT
CTGAGAAGTGTCGGGATGATTCAGACTGTGCAAGGGAAGGAATATGTAATGGCTTCACAGCTCTCTGCCC
AGCATCTGACCCTAAACCAAACCCAGCTTTCTTGTACAAAGTGGTTGATCTAGAGGGCCCTATTCTATAG
TGTCACCTAAATGCTAGAGAACCTCGAGGGCGCGCCGAATTCGATATCAAGCTTATCGATAATCAACCTC
TGGATTACAAAATTTGTGAAAGATTGACTGGTATTCTTAACTATGTTGCTCCTTTTACGCTATGTGGATA
CGCTGCTTTAATGCCTTTGTATCATGCTATTGCTTCCCGTATGGCTTTCATTTTCTCCTCCTTGTATAAA
TCCTGGTTGCTGTCTCTTTATGAGGAGTTGTGGCCCGTTGTCAGGCAACGTGGCGTGGTGTGCACTGTGT
TTGCTGACGCAACCCCCACTGGTTGGGGCATTGCCACCACCTGTCAGCTCCTTTCCGGGACTTTCGCTTT
CCCCCTCCCTATTGCCACGGCGGAACTCATCGCCGCCTGCCTTGCCCGCTGCTGGACAGGGGCTCGGCTG
TTGGGCACTGACAATTCCGTGGTGTTGTCGGGGAAATCATCGTCCTTTCCTTGGCTGCTCGCCTGTGTTG
CCACCTGGATTCTGCGCGGGACGTCCTTCTGCTACGTCCCTTCGGCCCTCAATCCAGCGGACCTTCCTTC
CCGCGGCCTGCTGCCGGCTCTGCGGCCTCTTCCGCGTCTTCGCCTTCGCCCTCAGACGAGTCGGATCTCC
CTTTGGGCCGCCTCCCCGCATCGATACCGTCGACCTCGAGACCTAGAAAAACATGGAGCAATCACAAGTA
GCAATACAGCAGCTACCAATGCTGATTGTGCCTGGCTAGAAGCACAAGAGGAGGAGGAGGTGGGTTTTCC
AGTCACACCTCAGGTACCTTTAAGACCAATGACTTACAAGGCAGCTGTAGATCTTAGCCACTTTTTAAAA
GAAAAGGGGGGACTGGAAGGGCTAATTCACTCCCAACGAAGACAAGATATCCTTGATCTGTGGATCTACC
ACACACAAGGCTACTTCCCTGATTGGCAGAACTACACACCAGGGCCAGGGATCAGATATCCACTGACCTT
TGGATGGTGCTACAAGCTAGTACCAGTTGAGCAAGAGAAGGTAGAAGAAGCCAATGAAGGAGAGAACACC
CGCTTGTTACACCCTGTGAGCCTGCATGGGATGGATGACCCGGAGAGAGAAGTATTAGAGTGGAGGTTTG
ACAGCCGCCTAGCATTTCATCACATGGCCCGAGAGCTGCATCCGGACTGTACTGGGTCTCTCTGGTTAGA
CCAGATCTGAGCCTGGGAGCTCTCTGGCTAACTAGGGAACCCACTGCTTAAGCCTCAATAAAGCTTGCCT
TGAGTGCTTCAAGTAGTGTGTGCCCGTCTGTTGTGTGACTCTGGTAACTAGAGATCCCTCAGACCCTTTT
AGTCAGTGTGGAAAATCTCTAGCAGGGCCCGTTTAAACCCGCTGATCAGCCTCGACTGTGCCTTCTAGTT
GCCAGCCATCTGTTGTTTGCCCCTCCCCCGTGCCTTCCTTGACCCTGGAAGGTGCCACTCCCACTGTCCT
TTCCTAATAAAATGAGGAAATTGCATCGCATTGTCTGAGTAGGTGTCATTCTATTCTGGGGGGTGGGGTG
GGGCAGGACAGCAAGGGGGAGGATTGGGAAGACAATAGCAGGCATGCTGGGGATGCGGTGGGCTCTATGG
CTTCTGAGGCGGAAAGAACCAGCTGGGGCTCTAGGGGGTATCCCC
[124 nt withheld, positions 6556-6679]
C
[91 nt withheld, positions 6681-6771]
A
[49 nt withheld, positions 6773-6821]
CCTTTGACGTTGGAGTCCACGTTCTTT
[37 nt withheld, positions 6849-6885]
ACCCTATCTCGGTCTATTCTTTTGATTTATAAGGGATTTTGCCGATTTCGGCCTATTGGTTAAAAAATGA
GCTGATTTAACAAAAATTTAACGCGAATTAATTCTGTGGAATGTGTGTCAGTTAGGGTGTGGAAAGTCCC
CAGGCTCCCCAGCAGGCAGAAGTATGCAAAGCATGCATCTCAATTAGTCAGCAACCAGGTGTGGAAAGTC
CCCAGGCTCCCCAGCAGGCAGAAGTATGCAAAGCATGCATCTCAATTAGTCAGCAACCATAGTCCCGCCC
CTAACTCCGCCCATCCCGCCCCTAACTCCGCCCAGTTCCGCCCATTCTCCGCCCCATGGCTGACTAATTT
TTTTTATTTATGCAGAGGCCGAGGCCGCCTCTGCCTCTGAGCTATTCCAGAAGTAGTGAGGAGGCTTTTT
TGGAGGCCTAGGCTTTTGCAAAAAGCTCCCGGGAGCTTGTATATCCATTTTCGGATCTGATCAGCACGTG
TTGACAATTAATCATCGGCATAGTATATCGGCATAGTATAATACGACAAGGTGAGGAACTAAACCATGGC
CAAGTTGACCAGTGCCGTTCCGGTGCTCACCGCGCGCGACGTCGCCGGAGCGGTCGAGTTCTGGACCGAC
CGGCTCGGGTTCTCCCGGGACTTCGTGGAGGACGACTTCGCCGGTGTGGTCCGGGACGACGTGACCCTGT
TCATCAGCGCGGTCCAGGACCAGGTGGTGCCGGACAACACCCTGGCCTGGGTGTGGGTGCGCGGCCTGGA
CGAGCTGTACGCCGAGTGGTCGGAGGTCGTGTCCACGAACTTCCGGGACGCCTCCGGGCCGGCCATGACC
GAGATCGGCGAGCAGCCGTGGGGGCGGGAGTTCGCCCTGCGCGACCCGGCCGGCAACTGCGTGCACTTCG
TGGCCGAGGAGCAGGACTGACACGTGCTACGAGATTTCGATTCCACCGCCGCCTTCTATGAAAGGTTGGG
CTTCGGAATCGTTTTCCGGGACGCCGGCTGGATGATCCTCCAGCGCGGGGATCTCATGCTGGAGTTCTTC
GCCCACCCCAACTTGTTTATTGCAGCTTATAATGGTTACAAATAAAGCAATAGCATCACAAATTTCACAA
ATAAAGCATTTTTTTCACTGCATTCTAGTTGTGGTTTGTCCAAACTCATCAATGTATCTTATCATGTCTG
TATACCGTCGACCTCTAGCTAGAGCTTGGCGTAATCATGGTCATAGCTGTTTCCTGTGTGAAATTGTTAT
CCGCTCACAATTCCACACAACATACGAGCCGGAAGCATAAAGTGTAAAGCCTGGGGTGCCTAATGAGTGA
GCTAACTCACATTAATTGCGTTGCGCTCACTGCCCGCTTTCCAGTCGGGAAACCTGTCGTGCCAGCTGCA
TTAATGAATCGGCCAACGCGCGGGGAGAGGCGGTTTGCGTATTGGGCGCTCTTCCGCTTCCTCGCTCACT
GACTCGCTGCGCTCGGTCGTTCGGCTGCGGCGAGCGGTATCAGCTCACTCAAAGGCGGTAATACGGTTAT
CCACAGAATCAGGGGATAACGCAGGAAAGAACATGTGAGCAAAAGGCCAGCAAAAGGCCAGGAACCGTAA
AAAGGCCGCGTTGCTGGCGTTTTTCCATAGGCTCCGCCCCCCTGACGAGCATCACAAAAATCGACGCTCA
AGTCAGAGGTGGCGAAACCCGACAGGACTATAAAGATACCAGGCGTTTCCCCCTGGAAGCTCCCTCGTGC
GCTCTCCTGTTCCGACCCTGCCGCTTACCGGATACCTGTCCGCCTTTCTCCCTTCGGGAAGCGTGGCGCT
TTCTCATAGCTCACGCTGTAGGTATCTCAGTTCGGTGTAGGTCGTTCGCTCCAAGCTGGGCTGTGTGCAC
GAACCCCCCGTTCAGCCCGACCGCTGCGCCTTATCCGGTAACTATCGTCTTGAGTCCAACCCGGTAAGAC
ACGACTTATCGCCACTGGCAGCAGCCACTGGTAACAGGATTAGCAGAGCGAGGTATGTAGGCGGTGCTAC
AGAGTTCTTGAAGTGGTGGCCTAACTACGGCTACACTAGAAGAACAGTATTTGGTATCTGCGCTCTGCTG
AAGCCAGTTACCTTCGGAAAAAGAGTTGGTAGCTCTTGATCCGGCAAACAAACCACCGCTGGTAGCGGTG
GTTTTTTTGTTTGCAAGCAGCAGATTACGCGCAGAAAAAAAGGATCTCAAGAAGATCCTTTGATCTTTTC
TACGGGGTCTGACGCTCAGTGGAACGAAAACTCACGTTAAGGGATTTTGGTCATGAGATTATCAAAAAGG
ATCTTCACCTAGATCCTTTTAAATTAAAAATGAAGTTTTAAATCAATCTAAAGTATATATGAGTAAACTT
GGTCTGACAGTTACCAATGCTTAATCAGTGAGGCACCTATCTCAGCGATCTGTCTATTTCGTTCATCCAT
AGTTGCCTGACTCCCCGTCGTGTAGATAACTACGATACGGGAGGGCTTACCATCTGGCCCCAGTGCTGCA
ATGATACCGCGAGACCCACGCTCACCGGCTCCAGATTTATCAGCAATAAACCAGCCAGCCGGAAGGGCCG
AGCGCAGAAGTGGTCCTGCAACTTTATCCGCCTCCATCCAGTCTATTAATTGTTGCCGGGAAGCTAGAGT
AAGTAGTTCGCCAGTTAATAGTTTGCGCAACGTTGTTGCCATTGCTACAGGCATCGTGGTGTCACGCTCG
TCGTTTGGTATGGCTTCATTCAGCTCCGGTTCCCAACGATCAAGGCGAGTTACATGATCCCCCATGTTGT
GCAAAAAAGCGGTTAGCTCCTTCGGTCCTCCGATCGTTGTCAGAAGTAAGTTGGCCGCAGTGTTATCACT
CATGGTTATGGCAGCACTGCATAATTCTCTTACTGTCATGCCATCCGTAAGATGCTTTTCTGTGACTGGT
GAGTACTCAACCAAGTCATTCTGAGAATAGTGTATGCGGCGACCGAGTTGCTCTTGCCCGGCGTCAATAC
GGGATAATACCGCGCCACATAGCAGAACTTTAAAAGTGCTCATCATTGGAAAACGTTCTTCGGGGCGAAA
ACTCTCAAGGATCTTACCGCTGTTGAGATCCAGTTCGATGTAACCCACTCGTGCACCCAACTGATCTTCA
GCATCTTTTACTTTCACCAGCGTTTCTGGGTGAGCAAAAACAGGAAGGCAAAATGCCGCAAAAAAGGGAA
TAAGGGCGACACGGAAATGTTGAATACTCATACTCTTCCTTTTTCAATATTATTGAAGCATTTATCAGGG
TTATTGTCTCATGAGCGGATACATATTTGAATGTATTTAGAAAAATAAACAAATAGGGGTTCCGCGCACA
TTTCCCCGAAAAGTGCCACCTGACGTCGACGGATCGGGAGATCTCCCGATCCCCTATGGTGCACTCTCAG
TACAATCTGCTCTGATGCCGCATAGTTAAGCCAGTATCTGCTCCCTGCTTGTGTGTTGGAGGTCGCTGAG
TAGTGCGCGAGCAAAATTTAAGCTACAACAAGGCAAGGCTTGACCGACAATTGCATGAAGAATCTGCTTA
GGGTTAGGCGTTTTGCGCTGCTTCGCGATGTACGGGCCAGATATACGCGTT
Features (pLannotate 1.2.2; 38 found; start..end, strand, type, name):
      1..380     +  enhancer       CMV enhancer: human cytomegalovirus immediate early enhancer
    381..580     +  promoter       CMV promoter: human cytomegalovirus (CMV) immediate early promoter
    598..778     +  LTR            5' LTR (truncated): truncated 5' long terminal repeat (LTR) from HIV-1
    825..950     +  misc_feature   HIV-1 Ψ: packaging signal of human immunodeficiency virus type 1
    934..1297    +  CDS            HIV-1 gag (fragment): gag protein from human immunodeficiency virus 1; gag
   1443..1676    +  misc_feature   RRE: The Rev response element (RRE) of HIV-1 allows for Rev-dependent mRNA export from the nucleus to the cytoplasm.
   2053..2153    +  CDS            Rev (fragment): human immunodeficiency virus 1 (HIV-1) Rev protein; rev; enhances nuclear export of unspliced and incompletely spliced viral mRNAs
   2203..2320    +  misc_feature   cPPT/CTS: central polypurine tract and central termination sequence of HIV-1
   2385..3596    +  promoter       UbC promoter: human ubiquitin C promoter
   3607..3630    -  misc_feature   MCS (fragment): pUC18/19 multiple cloning site
   3635..3665    +  LTR            5' LTR (truncated) (fragment): truncated 5' long terminal repeat (LTR) from HIV-1
   3681..3699    +  promoter       T7 promoter: promoter for bacteriophage T7 RNA polymerase
   3716..4432    +  CDS            Venus: Venus is a basic (constitutively fluorescent) yellow fluorescent protein published in 2002, derived from Aequorea victoria. It is reported to be a rapidly-maturing weak dimer with moderate acid sensitivity.
   4475..4495    +  CDS            FLAG (fragment): FLAG® epitope tag, followed by an enterokinase cleavage site
   4517..4541    +  protein_bind   attB1: mutant version of attB; recombination site for the Gateway® BP reaction BP Clonase™
   4562..4852    +  CDS            ADAM10 (fragment): ADA10_HUMAN - Also known as KUZ, MADM. Experimental evidence at protein level: Swiss-Prot protein existence level 1. (Microbial infection) Promotes the cytotoxic activity of S.aureus hly by binding to the toxin at zonula adherens and promoting formation of toxin pores. From Homo sapiens (Human).
   4851..4875    -  protein_bind   attB2: mutant version of attB; recombination site for the Gateway® BP reaction BP Clonase™
   4894..4912    -  promoter       SP6 promoter: promoter for bacteriophage SP6 RNA polymerase
   4937..4961    +  misc_feature   MCS (fragment): pBluescript multiple cloning site
   4961..5549    +  misc_feature   WPRE: woodchuck hepatitis virus posttranscriptional regulatory element
   5486..6067    +  CDS            nef (fragment): NEF_HV1H2 - Experimental evidence at protein level: Swiss-Prot protein existence level 1. Extracellular Nef protein targets CD4(+) T-lymphocytes for apoptosis by interacting with CXCR4 surface receptors. From Human immunodeficiency virus type 1 group M subtype B (isolate HXB2) (HIV-1).
   6074..6254    +  LTR            5' LTR (truncated): truncated 5' long terminal repeat (LTR) from HIV-1
   6286..6510    +  polyA_signal   bGH poly(A) signal: bovine growth hormone polyadenylation signal
   6514..6535    +  promoter       SV40 promoter (fragment): SV40 enhancer and early promoter
   6556..6984    +  rep_origin     f1 ori (sequence partly withheld): f1 bacteriophage origin of replication; arrow indicates direction of (+) strand synthesis
   6998..7327    +  promoter       SV40 promoter: SV40 enhancer and early promoter
   7375..7422    +  promoter       EM7 promoter: synthetic bacterial promoter&nbsp
   7441..7815    +  CDS            BleoR: antibiotic-binding protein; Sh ble from Streptoalloteichus hindustanus; confers resistance to bleomycin, phleomycin, and Zeocin™
   7825..7950    +  CDS            ble (fragment): BLE_KLEPN - Experimental evidence at protein level: Swiss-Prot protein existence level 1. Binding protein with a strong affinity to the bleomycin family of antibiotics. Binds to CL990; an antimitotic-antibiotic compound. From Klebsiella pneumoniae.
   7945..8066    +  polyA_signal   SV40 poly(A) signal: SV40 polyadenylation signal
   8139..8155    -  protein_bind   lac operator: The lac repressor binds to the lac operator to inhibit transcription in E. coli. This inhibition can be relieved by adding lactose or isopropyl-β-D-thiogalactopyranoside (IPTG). lac repressor encoded by lacI
   8163..8193    -  promoter       lac promoter: promoter for the E. coli lac operon
   8208..8229    -  protein_bind   CAP binding site: CAP binding activates transcription in the presence of cAMP. E. coli catabolite activator protein
   8242..8334    -  CDS            lacI (fragment): lac repressor; lacI; The lac repressor binds to the lac operator to inhibit transcription in E. coli. This inhibition can be relieved by adding lactose or isopropyl-β-D-thiogalactopyranoside (IPTG).
   8517..9105    -  rep_origin     ori: high-copy-number ColE1/pMB1/pBR322/pUC origin of replication
   9276..10136   -  CDS            AmpR: β-lactamase; bla; confers resistance to ampicillin, carbenicillin, and related antibiotics
  10137..10241   -  promoter       AmpR promoter: bla
  10300..10352   -  misc_feature   bom (fragment): basis of mobility region from pBR322
