[The description below was written by a language model from this plasmid's Addgene catalogue record and pLannotate feature annotations shown in this document.]
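Description:
pSCM167.2-Venus-VF-hADAM10(aa455-550) is a mammalian expression plasmid built on a customized laboratory backbone. The catalogue lists it simply as a mammalian expression vector, but the feature table shows the architecture of an HIV-1-derived lentiviral transfer vector. A CMV enhancer/promoter drives a truncated 5' LTR, followed by the Ψ packaging signal with a gag fragment, the RRE for Rev-dependent nuclear export, and the cPPT/CTS. Downstream of the cargo lie a WPRE to boost transcript stability and expression, a 3' LTR region and a bGH polyadenylation signal. In bacteria the roughly 10.5 kb plasmid replicates from a high-copy ColE1/pUC-type origin under ampicillin selection. It also carries an f1 origin and a bleomycin/Zeocin resistance gene under tandem SV40 and EM7 promoters, which in principle allows selection in both mammalian cells and E. coli.

The expression cassette is driven by the human ubiquitin C promoter and encodes Venus yellow fluorescent protein followed by a FLAG epitope. This presumably corresponds to the "VF" tag recorded as N-terminal on the insert. The tag is joined through an attB1 site to a fragment of human ADAM10 covering amino acids 455–550, the disintegrin domain alone, and the insert ends at attB2. The attB sites reflect insertion by Gateway recombination, and flanking T7 and SP6 promoters are also annotated. The construct is intended for expressing this isolated ADAM10 domain in mammalian cells as a fluorescent, epitope-tagged fusion. Such a fusion could be used for visualisation, FLAG-based detection or domain-mapping studies, although the record does not specify a particular assay.
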