Addgene plasmid #189556: pSCM167.2-Venus-VF-hADAM10(aa455-550)
Purpose: Protein expression ADAM10 in mammalian cells. Contains only disintegrin domain--amino acids 455-550
Depositing lab: Haian Fu. Depositing organization: Emory University.
Backbone
  Vector backbone: pSCM167.2-Venus (Fu lab)
  Backbone manufacturer: Customized backbone from Fu lab
  Vector type: Mammalian Expression
Growth in bacteria
  Bacterial resistance: Ampicillin, 100 μg/mL
  Growth temperature: 37°C
  Growth strain: DH5alpha
  Copy number: High Copy
Gene/Insert
  Gene/Insert name: truncated ADAM metallopeptidase domain 10 (alt name: ADAM10; RAK; kuz; AD10; AD18; MADM; CD156c; CDw156; HsT18717)
  Species: H. sapiens (human)
  Mutation: contains aa 455-550
  Entrez Gene: ADAM10 (a.k.a. AD10, AD18, CD156c, CDw156, HsT18717, MADM, RAK, kuz)
  Tag / fusion protein: VF (N terminal on insert)
  Cloning method: Gateway Cloning
  Sequencing primers: 5′ N/A
Terms and licenses: Academic/Nonprofit Terms; Industry Terms: Not Available to Industry
How to cite: pSCM167.2-Venus-VF-hADAM10(aa455-550) was a gift from Haian Fu (Addgene plasmid # 189556 ; http://n2t.net/addgene:189556 ; RRID:Addgene_189556)
